>Addgene plasmid #142658 | TFORF0606 | addgene full sequence | sequence record 397757 | Addgene NGS Result
TTAATGTAGTCTTATGCAATACTCTTGTAGTCTTGCAACATGGTAACGATGAGTTAGCAACATGCCTTAC
AAGGAGAGAAAAAGCACCGTGCATGCCGATTGGTGGAAGTAAGGTGGTACGATCGTGCCTTATTAGGAAG
GCAACAGACGGGTCTGACATGGATTGGACGAACCACTGAATTGCCGCATTGCAGAGATATTGTATTTAAG
TGCCTAGCTCGATACATAAACGGGTCTCTCTGGTTAGACCAGATCTGAGCCTGGGAGCTCTCTGGCTAAC
TAGGGAACCCACTGCTTAAGCCTCAATAAAGCTTGCCTTGAGTGCTTCAAGTAGTGTGTGCCCGTCTGTT
GTGTGACTCTGGTAACTAGAGATCCCTCAGACCCTTTTAGTCAGTGTGGAAAATCTCTAGCAGTGGCGCC
CGAACAGGGACTTGAAAGCGAAAGGGAAACCAGAGGAGCTCTCTCGACGCAGGACTCGGCTTGCTGAAGC
GCGCACGGCAAGAGGCGAGGGGCGGCGACTGGTGAGTACGCCAAAAATTTTGACTAGCGGAGGCTAGAAG
GAGAGAGATGGGTGCGAGAGCGTCAGTATTAAGCGGGGGAGAATTAGATCGCGATGGGAAAAAATTCGGT
TAAGGCCAGGGGGAAAGAAAAAATATAAATTAAAACATATAGTATGGGCAAGCAGGGAGCTAGAACGATT
CGCAGTTAATCCTGGCCTGTTAGAAACATCAGAAGGCTGTAGACAAATACTGGGACAGCTACAACCATCC
CTTCAGACAGGATCAGAAGAACTTAGATCATTATATAATACAGTAGCAACCCTCTATTGTGTGCATCAAA
GGATAGAGATAAAAGACACCAAGGAAGCTTTAGACAAGATAGAGGAAGAGCAAAACAAAAGTAAGACCAC
CGCACAGCAAGCGGCCGCTGATCTTCAGACCTGGAGGAGGAGATATGAGGGACAATTGGAGAAGTGAATT
ATATAAATATAAAGTAGTAAAAATTGAACCATTAGGAGTAGCACCCACCAAGGCAAAGAGAAGAGTGGTG
CAGAGAGAAAAAAGAGCAGTGGGAATAGGAGCTTTGTTCCTTGGGTTCTTGGGAGCAGCAGGAAGCACTA
TGGGCGCAGCGTCAATGACGCTGACGGTACAGGCCAGACAATTATTGTCTGGTATAGTGCAGCAGCAGAA
CAATTTGCTGAGGGCTATTGAGGCGCAACAGCATCTGTTGCAACTCACAGTCTGGGGCATCAAGCAGCTC
CAGGCAAGAATCCTGGCTGTGGAAAGATACCTAAAGGATCAACAGCTCCTGGGGATTTGGGGTTGCTCTG
GAAAACTCATTTGCACCACTGCTGTGCCTTGGAATGCTAGTTGGAGTAATAAATCTCTGGAACAGATTTG
GAATCACACGACCTGGATGGAGTGGGACAGAGAAATTAACAATTACACAAGCTTAATACACTCCTTAATT
GAAGAATCGCAAAACCAGCAAGAAAAGAATGAACAAGAATTATTGGAATTAGATAAATGGGCAAGTTTGT
GGAATTGGTTTAACATAACAAATTGGCTGTGGTATATAAAATTATTCATAATGATAGTAGGAGGCTTGGT
AGGTTTAAGAATAGTTTTTGCTGTACTTTCTATAGTGAATAGAGTTAGGCAGGGATATTCACCATTATCG
TTTCAGACCCACCTCCCAACCCCGAGGGGACCCATGCATTGCATCTCAATTAGTCAGCAACCAGGTGTGG
AAAGTCCCCAGGCTCCCCAGCAGGCAGAAGTATGCAAAGCATGCGTCTCAATTAGTCAGCAACCATAGTC
CCGCCCCTAACTCCGCCCATCCCGCCCCTAACTCCGCCCAGTTCCGCCCATTCTCCGCCCCATGGCTGAC
TAATTTTTTTTATTTATGCAGAGGCCGAGGCCGCCTCGGCCTCTGAGCTATTCCAGAAGTAGTGAGGAGG
CTTTTTTGGAGGCCTAGGCTTTTGCAAAAAGCTTTCTAGAGGTACCACCGGAGCTTACCATGACCGAGTA
CAAGCCCACGGTGCGCCTCGCCACCCGCGACGACGTCCCCAGGGCCGTACGCACCCTCGCCGCCGCGTTC
GCCGACTACCCCGCCACGCGCCACACCGTCGATCCGGACCGCCACATCGAGCGGGTCACCGAGCTGCAAG
AACTCTTCCTCACGCGCGTCGGGCTCGACATCGGCAAGGTGTGGGTCGCGGACGACGGCGCCGCCGTGGC
GGTCTGGACCACGCCGGAGAGCGTCGAAGCGGGGGCGGTGTTCGCCGAGATCGGCCCGCGCATGGCCGAG
TTGAGCGGTTCCCGGCTGGCCGCGCAGCAACAGATGGAAGGCCTCCTGGCGCCGCACCGGCCCAAGGAGC
CCGCGTGGTTCCTGGCCACCGTCGGCGTCTCGCCCGACCACCAGGGCAAGGGTCTGGGCAGCGCCGTCGT
GCTCCCCGGAGTGGAGGCGGCCGAGCGCGCCGGGGTGCCCGCCTTCCTGGAGACCTCCGCGCCCCGCAAC
CTCCCCTTCTACGAGCGGCTCGGCTTCACCGTCACCGCCGACGTCGAGGTGCCCGAAGGACCGCGCACCT
GGTGCATGACCCGCAAGCCCGGTGCCAGTTAACGAATTCTAGATCTTGAGACAAATGGCAGTATTCATCC
ACAATTTTAAAAGAAAAGGGGGGATTGGGGGGTACAGTGCAGGGGAAAGAATAGTAGACATAATAGCAAC
AGACATACAAACTAAAGAATTACAAAAACAAATTACAAAAATTCAAAATTTTCGGGTTTATTACAGGGAC
AGCAGAGATCCACTTTGGCGCCGGCTCGAGGCCTGCAGGTGCAAAGATGGATAAAGTTTTAAACAGAGAG
GAATCTTTGCAGCTAATGGACCTTCTAGGTCTTGAAAGGAGTGGGAATTGGCTCCGGTGCCCGTCAGTGG
GCAGAGCGCACATCGCCCACAGTCCCCGAGAAGTTGGGGGGAGGGGTCGGCAATTGAACCGGTGCCTAGA
GAAGGTGGCGCGGGGTAAACTGGGAAAGTGATGTCGTGTACTGGCTCCGCCTTTTTCCCGAGGGTGGGGG
AGAACCGTATATAAGTGCAGTAGTCGCCGTGAACGTTCTTTTTCGCAACGGGTTTGCCGCCAGAACACAG
GTAAGTGCCGTGTGTGGTTCCCGCGGGCCTGGCCTCTTTACGGGTTATGGCCCTTGCGTGCCTTGAATTA
CTTCCACCTGGCTGCAGTACGTGATTCTTGATCCCGAGCTTCGGGTTGGAAGTGGGTGGGAGAGTTCGAG
GCCTTGCGCTTAAGGAGCCCCTTCGCCTCGTGCTTGAGTTGAGGCCTGGCCTGGGCGCTGGGGCCGCCGC
GTGCGAATCTGGTGGCACCTTCGCGCCTGTCTCGCTGCTTTCGATAAGTCTCTAGCCATTTAAAATTTTT
GATGACCTGCTGCGACGCTTTTTTTCTGGCAAGATAGTCTTGTAAATGCGGGCCAAGATCTGCACACTGG
TATTTCGGTTTTTGGGGCCGCGGGCGGCGACGGGGCCCGTGCGTCCCAGCGCACATGTTCGGCGAGGCGG
GGCCTGCGAGCGCGGCCACCGAGAATCGGACGGGGGTAGTCTCAAGCTGGCCGGCCTGCTCTGGTGCCTG
GCCTCGCGCCGCCGTGTATCGCCCCGCCCTGGGCGGCAAGGCTGGCCCGGTCGGCACCAGTTGCGTGAGC
GGAAAGATGGCCGCTTCCCGGCCCTGCTGCAGGGAGCTCAAAATGGAGGACGCGGCGCTCGGGAGAGCGG
GCGGGTGAGTCACCCACACAAAGGAAAAGGGCCTTTCCGTCCTCAGCCGTCGCTTCATGTGACTCCACGG
AGTACCGGGCGCCGTCCAGGCACCTCGATTAGTTCTCGAGCTTTTGGAGTACGTCGTCTTTAGGTTGGGG
GGAGGGGTTTTATGCGATGGAGTTTCCCCACACTGAGTGGGTGGAGACTGAAGTTAGGCCAGCTTGGCAC
TTGATGTAATTCTCCTTGGAATTTGCCCTTTTTGAGTTTGGATCTTGGTTCATTCTCAAGCCTCAGACAG
TGGTTCAAAGTTTTTTTCTTCCATTTCAGGTGTCGTGAGGCTAGCACCGCCACCATGGCGACGGCGACCA
TAGCTCTCCAGGTCAATGGCCAGCAAGGAGGGGGGTCCGAGCCGGCGGCGGCGGCGGCAGTGGTGGCAGC
GGGAGACAAATGGAAACCTCCACAGGGCACAGACTCCATCAAGATGGAGAACGGGCAGAGCACAGCCGCC
AAGCTGGGGCTGCCTCCCCTGACGCCCGAGCAGCAGGAGGCCCTTCAGAAGGCCAAGAAGTACGCCATGG
AGCAGAGCATCAAGAGTGTGCTGGTGAAGCAGACCATCGCGCACCAGCAGCAGCAGCTCACCAACCTGCA
GATGGCAGCAGTGACAATGGGCTTTGGAGATCCTCTCTCACCTTTGCAATCGATGGCGGCTCAGCGGCAG
CGGGCGCTGGCCATCATGTGCCGCGTCTACGTGGGCTCTATCTACTATGAGCTGGGGGAGGACACCATCC
GCCAGGCCTTTGCCCCCTTTGGCCCCATCAAGAGCATCGACATGTCCTGGGACTCCGTCACCATGAAGCA
CAAGGGCTTTGCCTTCGTGGAGTATGAGGTCCCCGAAGCTGCACAGCTGGCCTTGGAGCAGATGAACTCG
GTGATGCTGGGGGGCAGGAACATCAAGGTGGGCAGACCCAGCAACATAGGGCAGGCCCAGCCCATCATAG
ACCAGTTGGCTGAGGAGGCACGGGCCTTCAACCGCATCTACGTGGCCTCTGTGCACCAGGACCTCTCAGA
CGATGACATCAAGAGCGTGTTTGAGGCCTTTGGCAAGATCAAGTCCTGCACACTGGCCCGGGACCCCACA
ACTGGCAAGCACAAGGGCTACGGCTTCATTGAGTACGAGAAGGCCCAGTCGTCCCAAGATGCTGTGTCTT
CCATGAACCTCTTTGACCTGGGTGGCCAGTACTTGCGGGTGGGCAAGGCTGTCACACCGCCCATGCCCCT
ACTCACACCAGCCACGCCTGGAGGCCTCCCACCTGCCGCTGCTGTGGCAGCTGCTGCAGCCACTGCCAAG
ATCACAGCTCAGGAAGCAGTGGCCGGAGCAGCGGTGCTGGGTACCCTGGGCACACCTGGACTGGTGTCCC
CAGCACTGACCCTGGCCCAGCCCCTGGGCACTTTGCCCCAGGCTGTCATGGCTGCCCAGGCACCTGGAGT
CATCACAGGTGTGACCCCAGCCCGTCCTCCTATCCCGGTCACCATCCCCTCGGTGGGAGTGGTGAACCCC
ATCCTGGCCAGCCCTCCAACGCTGGGTCTCCTGGAGCCCAAGAAGGAGAAGGAAGAAGAGGAGCTGTTTC
CCGAGTCAGAGCGGCCAGAGATGCTGAGCGAGCAGGAGCACATGAGCATCTCGGGCAGTAGCGCCCGACA
CATGGTGATGCAGAAGCTGCTCCGCAAGCAGGAGTCTACAGTGATGGTTCTGCGCAACATGGTGGACCCC
AAGGACATCGATGATGACCTGGAAGGGGAGGTGACAGAGGAGTGTGGCAAGTTCGGGGCCGTGAACCGCG
TCATCATCTACCAAGAGAAACAAGGCGAGGAGGAGGATGCAGAAATCATTGTCAAGATCTTTGTGGAGTT
TTCCATAGCCTCTGAGACTCATAAGGCCATCCAGGCCCTCAATGGCCGCTGGTTTGCTGGCCGCAAGGTG
GTGGCTGAAGTGTACGACCAGGAGCGTTTTGATAACAGTGACCTCTCTGCGTAGTAATGAACTAGTCCGT
AACTTGAAAGTATTTCGATTTCTTGGCTTTATATATCTTGTGGAAAGGACGAAGTCCCTGTACTGAGTGC
AGACAAACGCGTTAAGTCGACAATCAACCTCTGGATTACAAAATTTGTGAAAGATTGACTGGTATTCTTA
ACTATGTTGCTCCTTTTACGCTATGTGGATACGCTGCTTTAATGCCTTTGTATCATGCTATTGCTTCCCG
TATGGCTTTCATTTTCTCCTCCTTGTATAAATCCTGGTTGCTGTCTCTTTATGAGGAGTTGTGGCCCGTT
GTCAGGCAACGTGGCGTGGTGTGCACTGTGTTTGCTGACGCAACCCCCACTGGTTGGGGCATTGCCACCA
CCTGTCAGCTCCTTTCCGGGACTTTCGCTTTCCCCCTCCCTATTGCCACGGCGGAACTCATCGCCGCCTG
CCTTGCCCGCTGCTGGACAGGGGCTCGGCTGTTGGGCACTGACAATTCCGTGGTGTTGTCGGGGAAATCA
TCGTCCTTTCCTTGGCTGCTCGCCTGTGTTGCCACCTGGATTCTGCGCGGGACGTCCTTCTGCTACGTCC
CTTCGGCCCTCAATCCAGCGGACCTTCCTTCCCGCGGCCTGCTGCCGGCTCTGCGGCCTCTTCCGCGTCT
TCGCCTTCGCCCTCAGACGAGTCGGATCTCCCTTTGGGCCGCCTCCCCGCGTCGACTTTAAGACCAATGA
CTTACAAGGCAGCTGTAGATCTTAGCCACTTTTTAAAAGAAAAGGGGGGACTGGAAGGGCTAATTCACTC
CCAACGAAGACAAGATCTGCTTTTTGCTTGTACTGGGTCTCTCTGGTTAGACCAGATCTGAGCCTGGGAG
CTCTCTGGCTAACTAGGGAACCCACTGCTTAAGCCTCAATAAAGCTTGCCTTGAGTGCTTCAAGTAGTGT
GTGCCCGTCTGTTGTGTGACTCTGGTAACTAGAGATCCCTCAGACCCTTTTAGTCAGTGTGGAAAATCTC
TAGCAGTACGTATAGTAGTTCATGTCATCTTATTATTCAGTATTTATAACTTGCAAAGAAATGAATATCA
GAGAGTGAGAGGAACTTGTTTATTGCAGCTTATAATGGTTACAAATAAAGCAATAGCATCACAAATTTCA
CAAATAAAGCATTTTTTTCACTGCATTCTAGTTGTGGTTTGTCCAAACTCATCAATGTATCTTATCATGT
CTGGCTCTAGCTATCCCGCCCCTAACTCCGCCCATCCCGCCCCTAACTCCGCCCAGTTCCGCCCATTCTC
CGCCCCATGGCTGACTAATTTTTTTTATTTATGCAGAGGCCGAGGCCGCCTCGGCCTCTGAGCTATTCCA
GAAGTAGTGAGGAGGCTTTTTTGGAGGCCTAGGGACGTACCCAATTCGCCCTATAGTGAGTCGTATTACG
CGCGCTCACTGGCCGTCGTTTTACAACGTCGTGACTGGGAAAACCCTGGCGTTACCCAACTTAATCGCCT
TGCAGCACATCCCCCTTTCGCCAGCTGGCGTAATAGCGAAGAGGCCCGCACCGATCGCCCTTCCCAACAG
TTGCGCAGCCTGAATGGCGAATGGG
[124 nt withheld, positions 7376-7499]
C
[91 nt withheld, positions 7501-7591]
A
[49 nt withheld, positions 7593-7641]
CCTTTGACGTTGGAGTCCACGTTCTTT
[37 nt withheld, positions 7669-7705]
ACCCTATCTCGGTCTATTCTTTTGATTTATAAGGGATTTTGCCGATTTCGGCCTATTGGTTAAAAAATGA
GCTGATTTAACAAAAATTTAACGCGAATTTTAACAAAATATTAACGCTTACAATTTAGGTGGCACTTTTC
GGGGAAATGTGCGCGGAACCCCTATTTGTTTATTTTTCTAAATACATTCAAATATGTATCCGCTCATGAG
ACAATAACCCTGATAAATGCTTCAATAATATTGAAAAAGGAAGAGTATGAGTATTCAACATTTCCGTGTC
GCCCTTATTCCCTTTTTTGCGGCATTTTGCCTTCCTGTTTTTGCTCACCCAGAAACGCTGGTGAAAGTAA
AAGATGCTGAAGATCAGTTGGGTGCACGAGTGGGTTACATCGAACTGGATCTCAACAGCGGTAAGATCCT
TGAGAGTTTTCGCCCCGAAGAACGTTTTCCAATGATGAGCACTTTTAAAGTTCTGCTATGTGGCGCGGTA
TTATCCCGTATTGACGCCGGGCAAGAGCAACTCGGTCGCCGCATACACTATTCTCAGAATGACTTGGTTG
AGTACTCACCAGTCACAGAAAAGCATCTTACGGATGGCATGACAGTAAGAGAATTATGCAGTGCTGCCAT
AACCATGAGTGATAACACTGCGGCCAACTTACTTCTGACAACGATCGGAGGACCGAAGGAGCTAACCGCT
TTTTTGCACAACATGGGGGATCATGTAACTCGCCTTGATCGTTGGGAACCGGAGCTGAATGAAGCCATAC
CAAACGACGAGCGTGACACCACGATGCCTGTAGCAATGGCAACAACGTTGCGCAAACTATTAACTGGCGA
ACTACTTACTCTAGCTTCCCGGCAACAATTAATAGACTGGATGGAGGCGGATAAAGTTGCAGGACCACTT
CTGCGCTCGGCCCTTCCGGCTGGCTGGTTTATTGCTGATAAATCTGGAGCCGGTGAGCGTGGGTCTCGCG
GTATCATTGCAGCACTGGGGCCAGATGGTAAGCCCTCCCGTATCGTAGTTATCTACACGACGGGGAGTCA
GGCAACTATGGATGAACGAAATAGACAGATCGCTGAGATAGGTGCCTCACTGATTAAGCATTGGTAACTG
TCAGACCAAGTTTACTCATATATACTTTAGATTGATTTAAAACTTCATTTTTAATTTAAAAGGATCTAGG
TGAAGATCCTTTTTGATAATCTCATGACCAAAATCCCTTAACGTGAGTTTTCGTTCCACTGAGCGTCAGA
CCCCGTAGAAAAGATCAAAGGATCTTCTTGAGATCCTTTTTTTCTGCGCGTAATCTGCTGCTTGCAAACA
AAAAAACCACCGCTACCAGCGGTGGTTTGTTTGCCGGATCAAGAGCTACCAACTCTTTTTCCGAAGGTAA
CTGGCTTCAGCAGAGCGCAGATACCAAATACTGTTCTTCTAGTGTAGCCGTAGTTAGGCCACCACTTCAA
GAACTCTGTAGCACCGCCTACATACCTCGCTCTGCTAATCCTGTTACCAGTGGCTGCTGCCAGTGGCGAT
AAGTCGTGTCTTACCGGGTTGGACTCAAGACGATAGTTACCGGATAAGGCGCAGCGGTCGGGCTGAACGG
GGGGTTCGTGCACACAGCCCAGCTTGGAGCGAACGACCTACACCGAACTGAGATACCTACAGCGTGAGCT
ATGAGAAAGCGCCACGCTTCCCGAAGGGAGAAAGGCGGACAGGTATCCGGTAAGCGGCAGGGTCGGAACA
GGAGAGCGCACGAGGGAGCTTCCAGGGGGAAACGCCTGGTATCTTTATAGTCCTGTCGGGTTTCGCCACC
TCTGACTTGAGCGTCGATTTTTGTGATGCTCGTCAGGGGGGCGGAGCCTATGGAAAAACGCCAGCAACGC
GGCCTTTTTACGGTTCCTGGCCTTTTGCTGGCCTTTTGCTCACATGTTCTTTCCTGCGTTATCCCCTGAT
TCTGTGGATAACCGTATTACCGCCTTTGAGTGAGCTGATACCGCTCGCCGCAGCCGAACGACCGAGCGCA
GCGAGTCAGTGAGCGAGGAAGCGGAAGAGCGCCCAATACGCAAACCGCCTCTCCCCGCGCGTTGGCCGAT
TCATTAATGCAGCTGGCACGACAGGTTTCCCGACTGGAAAGCGGGCAGTGAGCGCAACGCAATTAATGTG
AGTTAGCTCACTCATTAGGCACCCCAGGCTTTACACTTTATGCTTCCGGCTCGTATGTTGTGTGGAATTG
TGAGCGGATAACAATTTCACACAGGAAACAGCTATGACCATGATTACGCCAAGCGCGCAATTAACCCTCA
CTAAAGGGAACAAAAGCTGGAGCTGCAAGC
Features (pLannotate 1.2.2; 31 found; start..end, strand, type, name):
      5..231     +  promoter       RSV promoter: Rous sarcoma virus enhancer/promoter
    232..412     +  LTR            5' LTR (truncated): truncated 5' long terminal repeat (LTR) from HIV-1
    459..584     +  misc_feature   HIV-1 Ψ: packaging signal of human immunodeficiency virus type 1
    568..931     +  CDS            HIV-1 gag (fragment): gag protein from human immunodeficiency virus 1; gag
   1077..1310    +  misc_feature   RRE: The Rev response element (RRE) of HIV-1 allows for Rev-dependent mRNA export from the nucleus to the cytoplasm.
   1687..1713    +  CDS            Rev (fragment): human immunodeficiency virus 1 (HIV-1) Rev protein; rev; enhances nuclear export of unspliced and incompletely spliced viral mRNAs
   1720..1743    +  promoter       SV40 promoter (fragment): SV40 early promoter
   1744..1815    +  promoter       SV40 promoter (fragment): SV40 enhancer and early promoter
   1839..1974    +  rep_origin     SV40 ori: SV40 origin of replication
   2020..2616    +  CDS            PuroR (fragment): puromycin N-acetyltransferase; pac from Streptomyces; confers resistance to puromycin
   2665..2782    +  misc_feature   cPPT/CTS: central polypurine tract and central termination sequence of HIV-1
   2847..2913    +  CDS            small t antigen (fragment): SV40 (simian virus 40) small t antigen
   2920..4098    +  promoter       EF-1α promoter: strong constitutive promoter for human elongation factor EF-1α
   4115..5791    +  CDS            PUF60: PUF60_HUMAN - Also known as FIR, ROBPI, SIAHBP1. Experimental evidence at protein level: Swiss-Prot protein existence level 1. DNA- and RNA-binding protein, involved in several nuclear processes such as pre-mRNA splicing, apoptosis and transcription regulation. In association with FUBP1 regulates MYC transcription at the P2 promoter through the core-TFIIH basal transcription factor. Acts as a transcriptional repressor through the core-TFIIH basal transcription factor. Represses FUBP1-induced transcriptional activation but not basal transcription. Decreases ERCC3 helicase activity. Does not rep
   5807..5860    +  promoter       U6 promoter (fragment): RNA polymerase III promoter for human U6 snRNA
   5902..6490    +  misc_feature   WPRE: woodchuck hepatitis virus posttranscriptional regulatory element
   6541..6560    +  misc_feature   cPPT/CTS (fragment): central polypurine tract and central termination sequence of HIV-1
   6562..6795    +  LTR            3' LTR (ΔU3): self-inactivating 3' long terminal repeat (LTR) from HIV-1
   6873..6994    +  polyA_signal   SV40 poly(A) signal: SV40 polyadenylation signal
   7034..7169    +  rep_origin     SV40 ori: SV40 origin of replication
   7190..7208    -  promoter       T7 promoter: promoter for bacteriophage T7 RNA polymerase
   7216..7371    +  CDS            lacZα (fragment): LacZα fragment of β-galactosidase; lacZ fragment
   7376..7804    +  rep_origin     f1 ori (sequence partly withheld): f1 bacteriophage origin of replication; arrow indicates direction of (+) strand synthesis
   7857..7961    +  promoter       AmpR promoter: bla
   7962..8822    +  CDS            AmpR: β-lactamase; bla; confers resistance to ampicillin, carbenicillin, and related antibiotics
   8993..9581    +  rep_origin     ori: high-copy-number ColE1/pMB1/pBR322/pUC origin of replication
   9764..9856    +  CDS            lacI (fragment): lac repressor; lacI; The lac repressor binds to the lac operator to inhibit transcription in E. coli. This inhibition can be relieved by adding lactose or isopropyl-β-D-thiogalactopyranoside (IPTG).
   9869..9890    +  protein_bind   CAP binding site: CAP binding activates transcription in the presence of cAMP. E. coli catabolite activator protein
   9905..9935    +  promoter       lac promoter: promoter for the E. coli lac operon
   9943..9959    +  protein_bind   lac operator: The lac repressor binds to the lac operator to inhibit transcription in E. coli. This inhibition can be relieved by adding lactose or isopropyl-β-D-thiogalactopyranoside (IPTG). lac repressor encoded by lacI
  10004..10022   +  promoter       T3 promoter: promoter for bacteriophage T3 RNA polymerase
