[The description below was written by a language model from this plasmid's Addgene catalogue record and pLannotate feature annotations shown in this document.]
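Description:
TFORF0606 is a third-generation, self-inactivating lentiviral expression plasmid built on the pLX_TRC317 backbone. It belongs to a barcoded transcription factor ORF collection designed for pooled overexpression screens in mammalian cells. In bacteria it is maintained through a high-copy ColE1/pUC-type origin with ampicillin resistance (AmpR), and an f1 origin is also present. The depositor cautions that the plasmid can recombine, as is common for LTR-containing vectors. The sequenced record is 10,045 nt, consistent with the stated backbone and insert sizes.

The viral genome is transcribed from an RSV promoter fused to a truncated HIV-1 5' LTR. This is followed by the Ψ packaging signal, a gag fragment and the RRE for Rev-dependent export, and the unit ends in a ΔU3 3' LTR that inactivates LTR promoter activity after integration. An SV40 poly(A) signal lies downstream.

Two expression units sit within the proviral region. An SV40 early promoter/origin drives puromycin N-acetyltransferase for selecting transduced cells. After a cPPT/CTS element, the constitutive EF-1α promoter drives the human PUF60 ORF (also known as FIR, RoBPI or SIAHBP1). PUF60 is a DNA- and RNA-binding protein involved in pre-mRNA splicing and transcriptional repression, including regulation of MYC. A WPRE downstream of the ORF enhances transcript expression. No epitope tag is annotated.

According to the catalogue entry, each construct in the collection carries a unique 24-bp barcode that identifies the transcription factor in pooled screens. The feature table does not annotate the barcode, so its position is not stated. The short U6 promoter fragment annotated between the ORF and the WPRE appears to be a partial match rather than a functional unit.
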