Addgene plasmid #142658: TFORF0606
Purpose: Lentiviral vector for overexpressing transcription factor ORFs with unique 24-bp barcodes. Barcodes facilitate identification of transcription factors in pooled screens.
Depositing lab: Feng Zhang. Depositing organization: Broad Institute. Publication: A transcription factor atlas of directed differentiation. Joung J, Ma S, Tay T, Geiger-Schuller KR, Kirchgatterer PC, Verdine VK, Guo B, Arias-Garcia MA, Allen WE, Singh A, Kuksenko O, Abudayyeh OO, Gootenberg JS, Fu Z, Macrae RK, Buenrostro JD, Regev A, Zhang F. Cell. 2023 Jan 5;186(1):209-229.e26. doi: 10.1016/j.cell.2022.11.026. PubMed 36608654.
Backbone
  Vector backbone: pLX_TRC317
  Backbone manufacturer: Broad Institute Genetic Perturbation Platform
  Backbone size w/o insert (bp): 8264
  Vector type: Mammalian Expression, Lentiviral
  Selectable markers: Puromycin
Growth in bacteria
  Bacterial resistance: Ampicillin, 100 μg/mL
  Growth temperature: 37°C
  Growth strain: NEB Stable
  Copy number: High Copy
Gene/Insert
  Gene/Insert name: PUF60
  Species: H. sapiens (human)
  Insert size (bp): 1781
  Entrez Gene: PUF60 (a.k.a. FIR, RoBPI, SIAHBP1, VRJS)
  Promoter: EF1a
  Cloning method: Unknown
  Sequencing primers: 5′ GGGTGGAGACTGAAGTTAGGCCAG; 3′ CACATAGCGTAAAAGGAGCAACATAG
Terms and licenses: Academic/Nonprofit Terms; Industry Terms: Not Available to Industry
Depositor comments: NM_078480,ENST00000526683 . The transcription factor ORF portion of this plasmid was synthesized by Genewiz. Please test multiple small colonies in case of plasmid recombination. To make this collection available in a timely manner, a portion of this collection was not fully sequenced by Addgene. If an Addgene verified full plasmid sequence is not available, please contact us prior to placing an order to request the full sequence.
How to cite: TFORF0606 was a gift from Feng Zhang (Addgene plasmid # 142658 ; http://n2t.net/addgene:142658 ; RRID:Addgene_142658)
