>Addgene plasmid #142658 | TFORF0606 | depositor partial sequence | sequence record 280112 | Insert
ACCGCCACCATGGCGACGGCGACCATAGCTCTCCAGGTCAATGGCCAGCAAGGAGGGGGGTCCGAGCCGG
CGGCGGCGGCGGCAGTGGTGGCAGCGGGAGACAAATGGAAACCTCCACAGGGCACAGACTCCATCAAGAT
GGAGAACGGGCAGAGCACAGCCGCCAAGCTGGGGCTGCCTCCCCTGACGCCCGAGCAGCAGGAGGCCCTT
CAGAAGGCCAAGAAGTACGCCATGGAGCAGAGCATCAAGAGTGTGCTGGTGAAGCAGACCATCGCGCACC
AGCAGCAGCAGCTCACCAACCTGCAGATGGCAGCAGTGACAATGGGCTTTGGAGATCCTCTCTCACCTTT
GCAATCGATGGCGGCTCAGCGGCAGCGGGCGCTGGCCATCATGTGCCGCGTCTACGTGGGCTCTATCTAC
TATGAGCTGGGGGAGGACACCATCCGCCAGGCCTTTGCCCCCTTTGGCCCCATCAAGAGCATCGACATGT
CCTGGGACTCCGTCACCATGAAGCACAAGGGCTTTGCCTTCGTGGAGTATGAGGTCCCCGAAGCTGCACA
GCTGGCCTTGGAGCAGATGAACTCGGTGATGCTGGGGGGCAGGAACATCAAGGTGGGCAGACCCAGCAAC
ATAGGGCAGGCCCAGCCCATCATAGACCAGTTGGCTGAGGAGGCACGGGCCTTCAACCGCATCTACGTGG
CCTCTGTGCACCAGGACCTCTCAGACGATGACATCAAGAGCGTGTTTGAGGCCTTTGGCAAGATCAAGTC
CTGCACACTGGCCCGGGACCCCACAACTGGCAAGCACAAGGGCTACGGCTTCATTGAGTACGAGAAGGCC
CAGTCGTCCCAAGATGCTGTGTCTTCCATGAACCTCTTTGACCTGGGTGGCCAGTACTTGCGGGTGGGCA
AGGCTGTCACACCGCCCATGCCCCTACTCACACCAGCCACGCCTGGAGGCCTCCCACCTGCCGCTGCTGT
GGCAGCTGCTGCAGCCACTGCCAAGATCACAGCTCAGGAAGCAGTGGCCGGAGCAGCGGTGCTGGGTACC
CTGGGCACACCTGGACTGGTGTCCCCAGCACTGACCCTGGCCCAGCCCCTGGGCACTTTGCCCCAGGCTG
TCATGGCTGCCCAGGCACCTGGAGTCATCACAGGTGTGACCCCAGCCCGTCCTCCTATCCCGGTCACCAT
CCCCTCGGTGGGAGTGGTGAACCCCATCCTGGCCAGCCCTCCAACGCTGGGTCTCCTGGAGCCCAAGAAG
GAGAAGGAAGAAGAGGAGCTGTTTCCCGAGTCAGAGCGGCCAGAGATGCTGAGCGAGCAGGAGCACATGA
GCATCTCGGGCAGTAGCGCCCGACACATGGTGATGCAGAAGCTGCTCCGCAAGCAGGAGTCTACAGTGAT
GGTTCTGCGCAACATGGTGGACCCCAAGGACATCGATGATGACCTGGAAGGGGAGGTGACAGAGGAGTGT
GGCAAGTTCGGGGCCGTGAACCGCGTCATCATCTACCAAGAGAAACAAGGCGAGGAGGAGGATGCAGAAA
TCATTGTCAAGATCTTTGTGGAGTTTTCCATAGCCTCTGAGACTCATAAGGCCATCCAGGCCCTCAATGG
CCGCTGGTTTGCTGGCCGCAAGGTGGTGGCTGAAGTGTACGACCAGGAGCGTTTTGATAACAGTGACCTC
TCTGCGTAGTAATGAACTAGTCCGTAACTTGAAAGTATTTCGATTTCTTGGCTTTATATATCTTGTGGAA
AGGACGAAGTCCCTGTACTGAGTGCAGACAA
