>Addgene plasmid #142658 | TFORF0606 | depositor partial sequence | sequence record 280113 | Barcode
AGTCCCTGTACTGAGTGCAGACAA
